Addgene plasmid #124147: pBABE (hygro) hYAP 1-1alpha
Purpose: Protein expression for funtional studies of cell growth promotion
Depositing lab: Megan Finch-Edmondson & Marius Sudol. Depositing organization: National University of Singapore. Publication: Identification, basic characterization and evolutionary analysis of differentially spliced mRNA isoforms of human YAP1 gene. Gaffney CJ, Oka T, Mazack V, Hilman D, Gat U, Muramatsu T, Inazawa J, Golden A, Carey DJ, Farooq A, Tromp G, Sudol M. Gene. 2012 Nov 10;509(2):215-22. doi: 10.1016/j.gene.2012.08.025. Epub 2012 Aug 24. PubMed 22939869.
Backbone
  Vector backbone: pBABE (hygro)
  Vector type: Unspecified
Growth in bacteria
  Bacterial resistance: Ampicillin, 100 μg/mL
  Growth temperature: 37°C
  Growth strain: DH5alpha
  Copy number: High Copy
Gene/Insert
  Gene/Insert name: YAP1
  Species: H. sapiens (human)
  Mutation: None (Wild Type)
  GenBank ID: NP_006097
  Entrez Gene: YAP1 (a.k.a. COB1, YAP, YAP-1, YAP2, YAP65, YKI)
  Cloning method: Restriction Enzyme; 5′ cloning site EcoRI (unknown if destroyed); 3′ cloning site SalI (unknown if destroyed)
Terms and licenses: Academic/Nonprofit Terms; Industry Terms: Not Available to Industry
Depositor comments: Insert size is approximately 1410.
How to cite: pBABE (hygro) hYAP 1-1alpha was a gift from Megan Finch-Edmondson & Marius Sudol (Addgene plasmid # 124147 ; http://n2t.net/addgene:124147 ; RRID:Addgene_124147)
