[The description below was written by a language model from this plasmid's Addgene catalogue record and pLannotate feature annotations shown in this document.]
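Description:
pBABE (hygro) hYAP 1-1alpha is a Moloney murine leukemia virus-based retroviral expression plasmid carrying a wild-type human YAP1 cDNA in the pBABE (hygro) backbone. The catalogue lists the vector type as unspecified, but the annotated features show the typical gammaretroviral transfer vector layout. There are flanking MMLV long terminal repeats, a Ψ packaging signal and a truncated gag segment lacking its start codon, which extends the packaging region without producing Gag protein. In bacteria the plasmid is maintained through a high-copy ColE1/pUC-type origin and selected with ampicillin via the β-lactamase gene and its own promoter.

The insert was cloned between EcoRI and SalI sites and is described by the depositor as roughly 1.4 kb, which fits the annotated open reading frame just downstream of gag. The automated annotation matched this frame to the chicken YAP1 protein entry, but the catalogue record states that the insert is human. The chicken label therefore most likely reflects homology matching rather than the true source. The name indicates the 1-1alpha splice isoform, one of the differentially spliced YAP1 mRNA forms. No tag is recorded.

No dedicated internal promoter precedes the insert, so it is presumably transcribed from the 5′ LTR, as is usual for pBABE vectors. Downstream, an SV40 enhancer/early promoter drives the hygromycin phosphotransferase gene, allowing hygromycin selection of transduced mammalian cells. YAP1 is a transcriptional coregulator and the key downstream target of the Hippo pathway. The stated purpose of the construct is protein expression for functional studies of cell growth promotion.
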