Features (pLannotate 1.2.2; 12 found; start..end, strand, type, name):
      1..417     +  CDS            gag (truncated): truncated Moloney murine leukemia virus (MMLV) gag gene lacking the start codon
    452..1801    +  CDS            YAP1: YAP1_CHICK - Also known as YAP65. Experimental evidence at protein level: Swiss-Prot protein existence level 1. Transcriptional regulator which can act both as a coactivator and a corepressor and is the critical downstream regulatory target in the Hippo signaling pathway that plays a pivotal role in organ size control and tumor suppression by restricting proliferation and promoting apoptosis (By similarity). Plays a key role in tissue tension and 3D tissue shape by regulating cortical actomyosin network formation (By similarity). From Gallus gallus (Chicken).
   1821..2150    +  promoter       SV40 promoter: SV40 enhancer and early promoter
   2224..3246    +  CDS            hph: KHYB_ECOLX - Experimental evidence at protein level: Swiss-Prot protein existence level 1. The aminoglycoside phosphotransferases achieve inactivation of their antibiotic substrates by phosphorylation. Only phosphorylates hygromycin and closely related compounds such as demethyl analogs and destomycin. From Escherichia coli.
   3277..3299    +  rep_origin     f1 ori (fragment): f1 bacteriophage origin of replication; arrow indicates direction of (+) strand synthesis
   3296..3854    +  rep_origin     ori: high-copy-number ColE1/pMB1/pBR322/pUC origin of replication
   3914..4035    +  LTR            3' LTR (ΔU3) (fragment): self-inactivating 3' long terminal repeat (LTR) from Moloney murine leukemia virus
   4036..4505    +  LTR            LTR: long terminal repeat from Moloney murine leukemia virus
   4620..5480    -  CDS            AmpR: β-lactamase; bla; confers resistance to ampicillin, carbenicillin, and related antibiotics
   5481..5585    -  promoter       AmpR promoter: bla
   5616..6085    +  LTR            LTR: long terminal repeat from Moloney murine leukemia virus
   6209..6483    +  misc_feature   MESV Ψ (fragment): packaging signal of murine embryonic stem cell virus
>Addgene plasmid #124147 | pBABE (hygro) hYAP 1-1alpha | addgene full sequence | sequence record 240729 | Addgene NGS Result
GGCCAGACTGTTACCACTCCCTTAAGTTTGACCTTAGGTCACTGGAAAGATGTCGAGCGGATCGCTCACA
ACCAGTCGGTAGATGTCAAGAAGAGACGTTGGGTTACCTTCTGCTCTGCAGAATGGCCAACCTTTAACGT
CGGATGGCCGCGAGACGGCACCTTTAACCGAGACCTCATCACCCAGGTTAAGATCAAGGTCTTTTCACCT
GGCCCGCATGGACACCCAGACCAGGTCCCCTACATCGTGACCTGGGAAGCCTTGGCTTTTGACCCCCCTC
CCTGGGTCAAGCCCTTTGTACACCCTAAGCCTCCGCCTCCTCTTCCTCCATCCGCCCCGTCTCTCCCCCT
TGAACCTCCTCGTTCGACCCCGCCTCGATCCTCCCTTTATCCAGCCCTCACTCCTTCTCTAGGCGCCGGC
CGGATCCCAGTGTGGTGGTACGTAGGAATTCATGGATCCCGGGCAGCAGCCGCCGCCTCAACCGGCCCCC
CAGGGCCAAGGGCAGCCGCCTTCGCAGCCCCCGCAGGGGCAGGGCCCGCCGTCCGGACCCGGGCAACCGG
CACCCGCGGCGACCCAGGCGGCGCCGCAGGCACCCCCCGCCGGGCATCAGATCGTGCACGTCCGCGGGGA
CTCGGAGACCGACCTGGAGGCGCTCTTCAACGCCGTCATGAACCCCAAGACGGCCAACGTGCCCCAGACC
GTGCCCATGAGGCTCCGGAAGCTGCCCGACTCCTTCTTCAAGCCGCCGGAGCCCAAATCCCACTCCCGAC
AGGCCAGTACTGATGCAGGCACTGCAGGAGCCCTGACTCCACAGCATGTTCGAGCTCATTCCTCTCCAGC
TTCTCTGCAGTTGGGAGCTGTTTCTCCTGGGACACTGACCCCCACTGGAGTAGTCTCTGGCCCAGCAGCT
ACACCCACAGCTCAGCATCTTCGACAGTCTTCTTTTGAGATACCTGATGATGTACCTCTGCCAGCAGGTT
GGGAGATGGCAAAGACATCTTCTGGTCAGAGATACTTCTTAAATCACATCGATCAGACAACAACATGGCA
GGACCCCAGGAAGGCCATGCTGTCCCAGATGAACGTCACAGCCCCCACCAGTCCACCAGTGCAGCAGAAT
ATGATGAACTCGGCTTCAGCCATGAACCAGAGAATCAGTCAGAGTGCTCCAGTGAAACAGCCACCACCCC
TGGCTCCCCAGAGCCCACAGGGAGGCGTCATGGGTGGCAGCAACTCCAACCAGCAGCAACAGATGCGACT
GCAGCAACTGCAGATGGAGAAGGAGAGGCTGCGGCTGAAACAGCAAGAACTGCTTCGGCAGGAGTTAGCC
CTGCGTAGCCAGTTACCAACACTGGAGCAGGATGGTGGGACTCAAAATCCAGTGTCTTCTCCCGGGATGT
CTCAGGAATTGAGAACAATGACGACCAATAGCTCAGATCCTTTCCTTAACAGTGGCACCTATCACTCTCG
AGATGAGAGTACAGACAGTGGACTAAGCATGAGCAGCTACAGTGTCCCTCGAACCCCAGATGACTTCCTG
AACAGTGTGGATGAGATGGATACAGGTGATACTATCAACCAAAGCACCCTGCCCTCACAGCAGAACCGTT
TCCCAGACTACCTTGAAGCCATTCCTGGGACAAATGTGGACCTTGGAACACTGGAAGGAGATGGAATGAA
CATAGAAGGAGAGGAGCTGATGCCAAGTCTGCAGGAAGCTTTGAGTTCTGACATCCTTAATGACATGGAG
TCTGTTTTGGCTGCCACCAAGCTAGATAAAGAAAGCTTTCTTACATGGTTATAGGTCGACCCTGTGGAAT
GTGTGTCAGTTAGGGTGTGGAAAGTCCCCAGGCTCCCCAGCAGGCAGAAGTATGCAAAGCATGCATCTCA
ATTAGTCAGCAACCAGGTGTGGAAAGTCCCCAGGCTCCCCAGCAGGCAGAAGTATGCAAAGCATGCATCT
CAATTAGTCAGCAACCATAGTCCCGCCCCTAACTCCGCCCATCCCGCCCCTAACTCCGCCCAGTTCCGCC
CATTCTCCGCCCCATGGCTGACTAATTTTTTTTATTTATGCAGAGGCCGAGGCCGCCTCGGCCTCTGAGC
TATTCCAGAAGTAGTGAGGAGGCTTTTTTGGAGGCCTAGGCTTTTGCAAAAAGCTTGCCAGCTGGGGCGC
CCTCTGGTAAGGTTGGGAAGCCCTGCAGATCTGATCCCGGGGGGCAATGAGATATGAAAAAGCCTGAACT
CACCGCGACGTCTGTCGAGAAGTTTCTGATCGAAAAGTTCGACAGCGTCTCCGACCTGATGCAGCTCTCG
GAGGGCGAAGAATCTCGTGCTTTCAGCTTCGATGTAGGAGGGCGTGGATATGTCCTGCGGGTAAATAGCT
GCGCCGATGGTTTCTACAAAGATCGTTATGTTTATCGGCACTTTGCATCGGCCGCGCTCCCGATTCCGGA
AGTGCTTGACATTGGGGAATTTAGCGAGAGCCTGACCTATTGCATCTCCCGCCGTGCACAGGGTGTCACG
TTGCAAGACCTGCCTGAAACCGAACTGCCCGCTGTTCTGCAGCCGGTCGCGGAGGCCATGGATGCGATCG
CTGCGGCCGATCTTAGCCAGACGAGCGGGTTCGGCCCATTCGGACCGCAAGGAATCGGTCAATACACTAC
ATGGCGTGATTTCATATGCGCGATTGCTGATCCCCATGTGTATCACTGGCAAACTGTGATGGACGACACC
GTCAGTGCGTCCGTCGCGCAGGCTCTCGATGAGCTGATGCTTTGGGCCGAGGACTGCCCCGAAGTCCGGC
ACCTCGTGCACGCGGATTTCGGCTCCAACAATGTCCTGACGGACAATGGCCGCATAACAGCGGTCATTGA
CTGGAGCGAGGCGATGTTCGGGGATTCCCAATACGAGGTCGCCAACATCTTCTTCTGGAGGCCGTGGTTG
GCTTGTATGGAGCAGCAGACGCGCTACTTCGAGCGGAGGCATCCGGAGCTTGCAGGATCGCCGCGGCTCC
GGGCGTATATGCTCCGCATTGGTCTTGACCAACTCTATCAGAGCTTGGTTGACGGCAATTTCGATGATGC
AGCTTGGGCGCAGGGTCGATGCGACGCAATCGTCCGATCCGGAGCCGGGACTGTCGGGCGTACACAAATC
GCCCGCAGAAGCGCGGCCGTCTGGACCGATGGCTGTGTAGAAGTACTCGCCGATAGTGGAAACCGACGCC
CCAGCACTCGTCCGAGGGCAAAGGAATAGAGTAGATGCCGACCGGGATCTATCGATGCGGCGGGTGTGGT
GGTTACGCGTAATCTGCTGCTTGCAAACAAAAAAACCACCGCTACCAGCGGTGGTTTGTTTGCCGGATCA
AGAGCTACCAACTCTTTTTCCGAAGGTAACTGGCTTCAGCAGAGCGCAGATACCAAATACTGTTCTTCTA
GTGTAGCCGTAGTTAGGCCACCACTTCAAGAACTCTGTAGCACCTCGCTCTGCTAATCCTGTTACCAGTG
GCTGCTGCCAGTGGCGATAAGTCGTGTCTTACCGGGTTGGACTCAAGACGATAGTTACCGGATAAGGCGC
AGCGGTCGGGCTGAACGGGGGGTTCGTGCACACAGCCCAGCTTGGAGCGAACGACCTACACCGAACTGAG
ATACCTACAGCGTGAGCTATGAGAAAGCGCCACGCTTCCCGAAGGGAGAAAGGCGGACAGGTATCCGGTA
AGCGGCAGGGTCGGAACAGGAGAGCGCACGAGGGAGCTTCCAGGGGGAAACGCCTGGTATCTTTATAGTC
CTGTCGGGTTTCGCCACCTCTGACTTGAGCGTCGATTTTTGTGATGCTCGTCAGGGGGGCGGAGCCTATG
GAAAAACGCCAGCAACGCATCGATAAAATAAAAGATTTTATTTAGTCTCCAGAAAAAGGGGGGAATGAAA
GACCCCACCTGTAGGTTTGGCAAGCTAGCTTAAGTAACGCCATTTTGCAAGGCATGGAAAAATACATAAC
TGAGAATAGAGAAGTTCAGATCAAGGTCAGGAACAGATGGAACAGCTGAATATGGGCCAAACAGGATATC
TGTGGTAAGCAGTTCCTGCCCCGGCTCAGGGCCAAGAACAGATGGAACAGCTGAATATGGGCCAAACAGG
ATATCTGTGGTAAGCAGTTCCTGCCCCGGCTCAGGGCCAAGAACAGATGGTCCCCAGATGCGGTCCAGCC
CTCAGCAGTTTCTAGAGAACCATCAGATGTTTCCAGGGTGCCCCAAGGACCTGAAATGACCCTGTGCCTT
ATTTGAACTAACCAATCAGTTCGCTTCTCGCTTCTGTTCGCGCGCTTCTGCTCCCCGAGCTCAATAAAAG
AGCCCACAACCCCTCACTCGGGGCGCCAGTCCTCCGATTGACTGAGTCGCCCGGGTACCCGTGTATCCAA
TAAACCCTCTTGCAGTTGCATCCGACTTGTGGTCTCGCTGTTCCTTGGGAGGGTCTCCTCTGAGTGATTG
ACTACCCGTCAGCGGGGGTCTTTCACATGCAGCATGTATCAAAATTAATTTGGTTTTTTTTCTTAAGTAT
TTACATTAAATGGCCATAGTGCGGCCGCAAATCAATCTAAAGTATATATGAGTAAACTTGGTCTGACAGT
TACCAATGCTTAATCAGTGAGGCACCTATCTCAGCGATCTGTCTATTTCGTTCATCCATAGTTGCCTGAC
TCCCCGTCGTGTAGATAACTACGATACGGGAGGGCTTACCATCTGGCCCCAGTGCTGCAATGATACCGCG
AGACCCACGCTCACCGGCTCCAGATTTATCAGCAATAAACCAGCCAGCCGGAAGGGCCGAGCGCAGAAGT
GGTCCTGCAACTTTATCCGCCTCCATCCAGTCTATTAATTGTTGCCGGGAAGCTAGAGTAAGTAGTTCGC
CAGTTAATAGTTTGCGCAACGTTGTTGCCATTGCTACAGGCATCGTGGTGTCACGCTCGTCGTTTGGTAT
GGCTTCATTCAGCTCCGGTTCCCAACGATCAAGGCGAGTTACATGATCCCCCATGTTGTGCAAAAAAGCG
GTTAGCTCCTTCGGTCCTCCGATCGTTGTCAGAAGTAAGTTGGCCGCAGTGTTATCACTCATGGTTATGG
CAGCACTGCATAATTCTCTTACTGTCATGCCATCCGTAAGATGCTTTTCTGTGACTGGTGAGTACTCAAC
CAAGTCATTCTGAGAATAGTGTATGCGGCGACCGAGTTGCTCTTGCCCGGCGTCAATACGGGATAATACC
GCGCCACATAGCAGAACTTTAAAAGTGCTCATCATTGGAAAACGTTCTTCGGGGCGAAAACTCTCAAGGA
TCTTACCGCTGTTGAGATCCAGTTCGATGTAACCCACTCGTGCACCCAACTGATCTTCAGCATCTTTTAC
TTTCACCAGCGTTTCTGGGTGAGCAAAAACAGGAAGGCAAAATGCCGCAAAAAAGGGAATAAGGGCGACA
CGGAAATGTTGAATACTCATACTCTTCCTTTTTCAATATTATTGAAGCATTTATCAGGGTTATTGTCTCA
TGAGCGGATACATATTTGAATGTATTTAGAAAAATAAACAAATAGGGGTTCCGCGCACATTTCCCCGAAA
AGTGCCACCTGCAGCCTGAATATGGGCCAAACAGGATATCTGTGGTAAGCAGTTCCTGCCCCGGCTCAGG
GCCAAGAACAGATGGAACAGCTGAATATGGGCCAAACAGGATATCTGTGGTAAGCAGTTCCTGCCCCGGC
TCAGGGCCAAGAACAGATGGTCCCCAGATGCGGTCCAGCCCTCAGCAGTTTCTAGAGAACCATCAGATGT
TTCCAGGGTGCCCCAAGGACCTGAAATGACCCTGTGCCTTATTTGAACTAACCAATCAGTTCGCTTCTCG
CTTCTGTTCGCGCGCTTCTGCTCCCCGAGCTCAATAAAAGAGCCCACAACCCCTCACTCGGGGCGCCAGT
CCTCCGATTGACTGAGTCGCCCGGGTACCCGTGTATCCAATAAACCCTCTTGCAGTTGCATCCGACTTGT
GGTCTCGCTGTTCCTTGGGAGGGTCTCCTCTGAGTGATTGACTACCCGTCAGCGGGGGTCTTTCATTTGG
GGGCTCGTCCGGGATCGGGAGACCCCTGCCCAGGGACCACCGACCCACCACCGGGAGGCAAGCTGGCCAG
CAACTTATCTGTGTCTGTCCGATTGTCTAGTGTCTATGACTGATTTTATGCGCCTGCGTCGGTACTAGTT
AGCTAACTAGCTCTGTATCTGGCGGACCCGTGGTGGAACTGACGAGTTCTGAACACCCGGCCGCAACCCT
GGGAGACGTCCCAGGGACTTTGGGGGCCGTTTTTGTGGCCCGACCTGAGGAAGGGAGTCGATGTGGAATC
CGACCCCGTCAGGATATGTGGTTCTGGTAGGAGACGAGAACCTAAAACAGTTCCCGCCTCCGTCTGAATT
TTTGCTTTCGGTTTGGAACCGAAGCCGCGCGTCTTGTCTGCTGCAGCGCTGCAGCATCGTTCTGTGTTGT
CTCTGTCTGACTGTGTTTCTGTATTTGTCTGAAAATTAG
